Addgene plasmid #110121: Hy_pMT Flag-Hel25E K91N
Purpose: Expresses Flag-tagged D. melanogaster Hel25E with K91N mutation that greatly reduces helicase activity
Depositing lab: Jeremy Wilusz. Depositing organization: University of Pennsylvania. Publication: A length-dependent evolutionarily conserved pathway controls nuclear export of circular RNAs. Huang C, Liang D, Tatomer DC, Wilusz JE. Genes Dev. 2018 May 17. pii: gad.314856.118. doi: 10.1101/gad.314856.118. PubMed 29773557.
Backbone
  Vector backbone: Hy_pMT
  Total vector size (bp): 8496
  Vector type: Insect Expression
  Selectable markers: Hygromycin
Growth in bacteria
  Bacterial resistance: Ampicillin, 100 μg/mL
  Growth temperature: 37°C
  Growth strain: DH5alpha
  Copy number: Unknown
Gene/Insert
  Gene/Insert name: Hel25E
  Species: D. melanogaster (fly)
  Mutation: K91N mutation
  Entrez Gene: Hel25E (a.k.a. Dmel_CG7269, CG7269, Dbp25F, DmRH4, Dmel\CG7269, HEL, HEL25E, Hel, UAP56, Uap56, WM6, Wm6, dHel25E, hel, jf26, l(2)25Eb, l(2)gdh-12, l(2)gdh12, l(2)jf26, l(2)k11511, sz, uap56)
  Promoter: Metallothionein Promoter (pMT)
  Tag / fusion protein: Flag (N terminal on backbone)
  Cloning method: Restriction Enzyme; 5′ cloning site AgeI (not destroyed); 3′ cloning site NotI (not destroyed)
  Sequencing primers: 5′ CACTCGAATTTGGAGCCGGC
Terms and licenses: Academic/Nonprofit Terms; Industry Terms: Not Available to Industry
How to cite: Hy_pMT Flag-Hel25E K91N was a gift from Jeremy Wilusz (Addgene plasmid # 110121 ; http://n2t.net/addgene:110121 ; RRID:Addgene_110121)
