[The description below was written by a language model from this plasmid's Addgene catalogue record and pLannotate feature annotations shown in this document.]
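Description:
Hy_pMT Flag-Hel25E K91N is an insect-cell expression plasmid of about 8.5 kb, built on the Hy_pMT backbone, for inducible production of a mutant Drosophila melanogaster RNA helicase in cultured fly cells. It is propagated in E. coli through a high-copy ColE1/pUC-type origin with ampicillin selection (AmpR under its bla promoter). For selection in insect cells it carries a separate hygromycin resistance cassette, in which the strong copia transposable-element promoter drives HygR, followed by SV40 small t intron and large T-derived sequence ending in an SV40 polyadenylation signal. Short tetracycline-resistance and other bacterial fragments annotated in the backbone appear to be non-functional remnants of earlier vectors.

The expression unit consists of the Drosophila metallothionein (MT) promoter, which is normally induced by metal ions such as copper, followed by a backbone-encoded N-terminal Flag tag (annotated as 3xFLAG with an enterokinase site), the Hel25E coding sequence cloned between AgeI and NotI sites, and an SV40 poly(A) signal. Hel25E, also known as UAP56, is a probable RNA helicase required for nuclear export of mRNA. The K91N substitution is recorded as greatly reducing helicase activity, so this construct serves as a catalytically impaired counterpart to the wild-type protein, detectable or purifiable through the Flag epitope. The associated work concerns nuclear export of circular RNAs, which suggests use in testing whether helicase activity is needed for that function. The depositor and sequencing-derived records show the same features in the same order, differing by one nucleotide in length and in their start coordinate.
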