Features (pLannotate 1.2.2; 17 found; start..end, strand, type, name):
    859..963     -  promoter       AmpR promoter: bla
   2445..2724    +  promoter       copia promoter: strong promoter from the Drosophila transposable element copia (Sinclair et al., 1986)
   2770..3795    +  CDS            HygR: aminoglycoside phosphotransferase from E. coli; aph(4)-Ia; confers resistance to hygromycin
   3813..4085    +  CDS            yokD (fragment): YOKD_BACSU - Experimental evidence at protein level: Swiss-Prot protein existence level 1. May contribute to antibiotic resistance. From Bacillus subtilis (strain 168).
   4082..4156    +  CDS            small t antigen (fragment): SV40 (simian virus 40) small t antigen
   4158..4223    +  intron         small t intron: SV40 (simian virus 40) small t antigen intron
   4353..4373    +  CDS            SV40 NLS: nuclear localization signal of SV40 (simian virus 40) large T antigen
   4692..4775    +  CDS            large T antigen (fragment): large T antigen from SV40 (simian virus 40)
   4798..4932    +  polyA_signal   SV40 poly(A) signal: SV40 polyadenylation signal
   4933..5359    +  promoter       MT promoter: Drosophila metallothionein promoter
   5378..5443    +  CDS            3xFLAG: three tandem FLAG® epitope tags, followed by an enterokinase cleavage site
   5450..6721    +  CDS            Hel25E: DX39B_DROME - Also known as Dbp25F, hel, WM6. Experimental evidence at protein level: Swiss-Prot protein existence level 1. Required for mRNA export out of the nucleus. Probable RNA helicase that may regulate entry into mitosis by down-regulating the expression of other genes whose activity may be rate-limiting for entry into mitosis during embryogenesis. Binds to salivary gland chromosomes and modifies position effect variegation. Promotes an open chromatin structure that favors transcription during development by regulating the spread of heterochromatin. From Drosophila melanogaster (Fruit f
   6733..6854    +  polyA_signal   SV40 poly(A) signal: SV40 polyadenylation signal
   6879..7180    +  CDS            TcR (fragment): tetracycline efflux protein; tet; confers resistance to tetracycline
   7422..7550    -  CDS            YPB1_ECOLX (fragment): Protein predicted: Swiss-Prot protein existence level 4. From Escherichia coli.
   7735..8323    -  rep_origin     ori: high-copy-number ColE1/pMB1/pBR322/pUC origin of replication
   8494..858     -  CDS            AmpR (across the origin): β-lactamase; bla; confers resistance to ampicillin, carbenicillin, and related antibiotics
>Addgene plasmid #110121 | Hy_pMT Flag-Hel25E K91N | depositor full sequence | sequence record 207168 | Hy_pMT Flag-Hel25E K91N sequence 8496 bps
CCAATGCTTAATCAGTGAGGCACCTATCTCAGCGATCTGTCTATTTCGTTCATCCATAGTTGCCTGACTC
CCCGTCGTGTAGATAACTACGATACGGGAGGGCTTACCATCTGGCCCCAGTGCTGCAATGATACCGCGAG
ACCCACGCTCACCGGCTCCAGATTTATCAGCAATAAACCAGCCAGCCGGAAGGGCCGAGCGCAGAAGTGG
TCCTGCAACTTTATCCGCCTCCATCCAGTCTATTAATTGTTGCCGGGAAGCTAGAGTAAGTAGTTCGCCA
GTTAATAGTTTGCGCAACGTTGTTGCCATTGCTGCAGGCATCGTGGTGTCACGCTCGTCGTTTGGTATGG
CTTCATTCAGCTCCGGTTCCCAACGATCAAGGCGAGTTACATGATCCCCCATGTTGTGCAAAAAAGCGGT
TAGCTCCTTCGGTCCTCCGATCGTTGTCAGAAGTAAGTTGGCCGCAGTGTTATCACTCATGGTTATGGCA
GCACTGCATAATTCTCTTACTGTCATGCCATCCGTAAGATGCTTTTCTGTGACTGGTGAGTACTCAACCA
AGTCATTCTGAGAATAGTGTATGCGGCGACCGAGTTGCTCTTGCCCGGCGTCAACACGGGATAATACCGC
GCCACATAGCAGAACTTTAAAAGTGCTCATCATTGGAAAACGTTCTTCGGGGCGAAAACTCTCAAGGATC
TTACCGCTGTTGAGATCCAGTTCGATGTAACCCACTCGTGCACCCAACTGATCTTCAGCATCTTTTACTT
TCACCAGCGTTTCTGGGTGAGCAAAAACAGGAAGGCAAAATGCCGCAAAAAAGGGAATAAGGGCGACACG
GAAATGTTGAATACTCATACTCTTCCTTTTTCAATATTATTGAAGCATTTATCAGGGTTATTGTCTCATG
AGCGGATACATATTTGAATGTATTTAGAAAAATAAACAAATAGGGGTTCCGCGCACATTTCCCCGAAAAG
TGCCACCTGACGTCTAAGAAACCATTATTATCATGACATTAACCTATAAAAATAGGCGTATCACGAGGCC
CTTTCGTCTTCAAGAATTCACATTTGTACGAATTTTTTTTTTATCAAAAGTTCGAGTTTTTCACCAATTT
CCTCATCAACCGAGCAAGGCAAACGGCTTTGAATAATATGGTGTTATATATACATATATCAAATCGCTGC
TGACTGCGTGATTGATGGCCCCAAGATTACATATTATCGAATCAGGATTCAGAAGGAGATCAATGTCAAA
TGCGGACAGGAACATGAAAGACGCCTGTTATGCGCAATTAAAAATTTGGGTTTAATTGCTGTGGAAACTG
TTGTTGGCGGCATCTTAAGTTCCTGTTTAACAACATCAACTACTTATGTACGTAGAAGCGTTTAAGCCAT
TTGCATACAGATGAGAACTGGCTTTTGTGCTAATCAGTCAAGATGACTCCGATGATGATGACTCATTACC
TGACCAGTTTTCGCTGCTTTCTTTTCAACAACTACTTGTATATGTATTGTATCCAATAGCAATACATTGA
ATTTCCATGGTCTAGTCACGTATTATCATTTAATTGACACCAAGTCGTGTTATTGTTGAGCTATCGAGTT
CAGCTCAAACATTTCTTATTCCCATGAATAAGCCGGCAAAAATATGCAATCTATGAAAGTTAATATAAGC
AAACCTTACTTTGACTCAATACCAATGCACTTTGTGTCGATAGGTTCACGCAATTGAGGCGATTATTCCG
ATAACCCAAGCGATTGACTGTTCCCGTTTCGATTCCAATTGAAATTTGGAAATGTACAATAGTTTTGCTA
TATGCTGTCAAGTACGCTCTTATCTTCTCTGGGTTTTCTTCAGAGTTTCGAAACGCTTCTTCTTTTTTTT
GTTTTTTTTTTTTTGGAATCTCGTATTTTGGAAGGGGCTCCCCTCTGGAATTTGTTACACTGTCGTTATC
ATTGCGAACAAGCGGCCCGAAGCTATCAGCGACTTTAACATTTACAATGCACTTTTTTACGACCAATTAA
ATGTACATTTTCCTTTCTTCGCCCGTTGATAAGCGAACGCGATGTGGCGCAGGCAATGTGTTGCTCTTGC
GACACAAACGCAATCAAAATGGATTCAATTTCGCTTTTTCCCAGTGAAACGAAGAACGAACCGACCATCA
TGATATGCTCCTCTGCATGTTGCGTATTGAATCAATGACAATTTCAATTAAGCCGCCCGTTCGTCATGCG
TTTTCGTGCGCTTCGAAATGCTGATAACGCTGCTGTCCTCCAACTGCTTTGCATGTGGACACAATTCCAT
TTATTTAATTCTTTTATTTGGATCGGTTAAATTAAAAAGCGCCTTGTTACGCATTTAACGTTGTTTCCGG
TGCGTGGTGGTTTCATGCTTCTGGGAACGGCAAATGGGTTTAGGATTGGGAACCCCTCATCATCTGTTGG
AATATACTATTCAACCTACAAAAGTAACGTTAAACAACACTACTTTATATTTGATATGAATGGCCACACC
TTTTATGCCATAAAACATATTGTAAGAGAATACCACTCTTTTTATTCCTTCTTTCCTTCTTGTACGTTTT
TTGCTGTAAGTAGGTCGTGGTGCTGGTGTTGCAGTTGAAATAACTTAAAATATAAATCATAAAACTCAAA
CATAAACTTGACTATTTATTTATTTATTAAGAAAGGAAATATAAATTATAAATTACAACAGGTTATGGAC
CTGCAGCCAAGCTTGGCGCTCGTCCGGGGGCAATGAGATATGAAAAAGCCTGAACTCACCGCGACGTCTG
TCGAGAAGTTTCTGATCGAAAAGTTCGACAGCGTCTCCGACCTGATGCAGCTCTCGGAGGGCGAAGAATC
TCGTGCTTTCAGCTTCGATGTAGGAGGGCGTGGATATGTCCTGCGGGTAAATAGCTGCGCCGATGGTTTC
TACAAAGATCGTTATGTTTATCGGCACTTTGCATCGGCCGCGCTCCCGATTCCGGAAGTGCTTGACATTG
GGGAATTCAGCGAGAGCCTGACCTATTGCATCTCCCGCCGTGCACAGGGTGTCACGTTGCAAGACCTGCC
TGAAACCGAACTGCCCGCTGTTCTGCAGCCGGTCGCGGAGGCCATGGATGCGATCGCTGCGGCCGATCTT
AGCCAGACGAGCGGGTTCGGCCCATTCGGACCGCAAGGAATCGGTCAATACACTACATGGCGTGATTTCA
TATGCGCGATTGCTGATCCCCATGTGTATCACTGGCAAACTGTGATGGACGACACCGTCAGTGCGTCCGT
CGCGCAGGCTCTCGATGAGCTGATGCTTTGGGCCGAGGACTGCCCCGAAGTCCGGCACCTCGTGCACGCG
GATTTCGGCTCCAACAATGTCCTGACGGACAATGGCCGCATAACAGCGGTCATTGACTGGAGCGAGGCGA
TGTTCGGGGATTCCCAATACGAGGTCGCCAACATCTTCTTCTGGAGGCCGTGGTTGGCTTGTATGGAGCA
GCAGACGCGCTACTTCGAGCGGAGGCATCCGGAGCTTGCAGGATCGCCGCGGCTCCGGGCGTATATGCTC
CGCATTGGTCTTGACCAACTCTATCAGAGCTTGGTTGACGGCAATTTCGATGATGCAGCTTGGGCGCAGG
GTCGATGCGACGCAATCGTCCGATCCGGAGCCGGGACTGTCGGGCGTACACAAATCGCCCGCAGAAGCGC
GGCCGTCTGGACCGATGGCTGTGTAGAAGTACTCGCCGATAGTGGAAACCGACGCCCCAGCACTCGTCCG
AGGGCAAAGGAATAGAGTAGATGCCGACCGAACAAGAGCTGATTTCGAGAACGCCTCAGCCAGCAACTCG
CGCGAGCCTAGCAAGGCAAATGCGAGAGAACGGCCTTACGCTTGGTGGCACAGTTCTCGTCCACAGTTCG
CTAAGCTCGCTCGGCTGGGTCGCGGGAGGGCCGGTCGCAGTGATTCAGGCCCTTCTGGATTGTGTTGGTC
CCCAGGGCACGATTGTCATGCCCACGCACTCGGGTGATCTGACTGATCCCGCAGATTGGAGATCGCCGCC
CGTGCCTGCCGATTGGGTGCAGATCTTTGTGAAGGAACCTTACTTCTGTGGTGTGACATAATTGGACAAA
CTACCTACAGAGATTTAAAGCTCTAAGGTAAATATAAAATTTTTAAGTGTATAATGTGTTAAACTACTGA
TTCTAATTGTTTGTGTATTTTAGATTCCAACCTATGGAACTGATGAATGGGAGCAGTGGTGGAATGCCTT
TAATGAGGAAAACCTGTTTTGCTCAGAAGAAATGCCATCTAGTGATGATGAGGCTACTGCTGACTCTCAA
CATTCTACTCCTCCAAAAAAGAAGAGAAAGGTAGAAGACCCCAAGGACTTTCCTTCAGAATTGCTAAGTT
TTTTGAGTCATGCTGTGTTTAGTAATAGAACTCTTGCTTGCTTTGCTATTTACACCACAAAGGAAAAAGC
TGCACTGCTATACAAGAAAATTATGGAAAAATATTCTGTAACCTTTATAAGTAGGCATAACAGTTATAAT
CATAACATACTGTTTTTTCTTACTCCACACAGGCATAGAGTGTCTGCTATTAATAACTATGCTCAAAAAT
TGTGTACCTTTAGCTTTTTAATTTGTAAAGGGGTTAATAAGGAATATTTGATGTATAGTGCCTTGACTAG
AGATCATAATCAGCCATACCACATTTGTAGAGGTTTTACTTGCTTTAAAAAACCTCCCACACCTCCCCCT
GAACCTGAAACATAAAATGAATGCAATTGTTGTTGTTAACTTGTTTATTGCAGCTTATAATGGTTACAAA
TAAAGCAATAGCATCACAAATTTCACAAATAAAGCATTTTTTTCACTGCATTCTAGTTGTGGTTTGTCCA
AACTCATCAATGTATCTTATCATGTCTGGATCAATTCGTTGCAGGACAGGATGTGGTGCCCGATGTGACT
AGCTCTTTGCTGCAGGCCGTCCTATCCTCTGGTTCCGATAAGAGACCCAGAACTCCGGCCCCCCACCGCC
CACCGCCACCCCCATACATATGTGGTACGCAAGTAAGAGTGCCTGCGCATGCCCCATGTGCCCCACCAAG
AGCTTTGCATCCCATACAAGTCCCCAAAGTGGAGAACCGAACCAATTCTTCGCGGGCAGAACAAAAGCTT
CTGCACACGTCTCCACTCGAATTTGGAGCCGGCCGGCGTGTGCAAAAGAGGTGAATCGAACGAAAGACCC
GTGTGTAAAGCCGCGTTTCCAAAATGTATAAAACCGAGAGCATCTGGCCAATGTGCATCAGTTGTGGTCA
GCAGCAAAATCAAGTGAATCATCTCAGTGCAACTAAAGGGGGGATCTCGAGACCATGGACTACAAAGACC
ATGACGGTGATTATAAAGATCATGACATCGATTACAAGGATGACGATGACAAGACCGGTATGGCCGACAA
TGACGATCTTTTGGACTACGAGGATGAGGAGCAGACCGAGACCACTGCGGTCGAAAACCAGGAGGCCCCC
AAGAAGGATGTCAAGGGCACCTATGTGTCCATTCACAGTTCCGGCTTCCGCGATTTCCTCCTGAAACCGG
AGATCCTGCGCGCCATCGTGGACTGCGGCTTCGAGCATCCCTCGGAGGTTCAGCACGAGTGCATTCCGCA
GGCCGTACTGGGCATGGACATCCTCTGTCAGGCCAAGTCCGGCATGGGTAACACCGCCGTCTTCGTTCTG
GCCACGCTGCAGCAGCTGGAGCCGTCGGACAACAACACCTGCCACGTCCTGGTCATGTGCCACACCCGCG
AGCTGGCCTTCCAGATCAGCAAGGAGTATGAGCGATTCTCCAAGTACATGCCCACAGTCAAGGTGGCTGT
CTTCTTTGGCGGAATGGCTATTCAAAAGGACGAGGAGACCCTCAAGAGCGGCACCCCGCATATTGTGGTG
GGCACCCCTGGCCGAATTCTCGCCCTCATTCGCAACAAGAAACTTAATCTGAAGCTTTTGAAGCACTTTG
TGCTCGACGAGTGCGACAAGATGCTGGAGCAGCTGGATATGCGTCGTGACGTTCAAGAGATTTTCCGTAG
CACGCCGCACGGCAAACAAGTGATGATGTTCTCTGCCACATTGAGCAAGGACATTCGTCCCGTTTGCAAA
AAGTTCATGCAAGATCCCATGGAGGTCTACGTCGACGATGAGGCCAAGCTGACGCTGCACGGACTGCAGC
AGCACTACGTCAATCTGAAGGAGAACGAGAAGAACAAGAAACTGTTCGAACTGCTCGACGTGCTCGAGTT
CAATCAGGTGGTCATCTTTGTGAAGTCTGTGCAACGTTGCGTGGCTCTGTCGCAGCTGCTGACGGAGCAG
AACTTCCCCGCCATCGGCATCCATCGTGGGATGACCCAGGAGGAGCGTCTGAATCGCTACCAGCAGTTCA
AGGACTTCCAGAAGCGCATTCTGGTGGCCACCAATCTCTTTGGCCGCGGCATGGACATCGAGCGTGTGAA
CATCGTGTTCAACTACGACATGCCCGAGGATTCCGACACCTACTTGCATCGCGTGGCCCGTGCCGGTCGC
TTCGGCACCAAGGGACTGGCAATCACATTCGTTTCGGACGAGAACGACGCCAAGATACTTAACGAAGTAC
AGGATCGTTTCGATGTGAACATCAGTGAGCTGCCCGAGGAAATCGATCTCTCTACATACATTGAGGGACG
CTAGGCGGCCGCAACTTGTTTATTGCAGCTTATAATGGTTACAAATAAAGCAATAGCATCACAAATTTCA
CAAATAAAGCATTTTTTTCACTGCATTCTAGTTGTGGTTTGTCCAAACTCATCAATGTATCTTAACTAGT
GGATCCACTAGGGGCCGCCGACGCGAGGCTGGATGGCCTTCCCCATTATGATTCTTCTCGCTTCCGGCGG
CATCGGGATGCCCGCGTTGCAGGCCATGCTGTCCAGGCAGGTAGATGACGACCATCAGGGACAGCTTCAA
GGATCGCTCGCGGCTCTTACCAGCCTAACTTCGATCATTGGACCGCTGATCGTCACGGCGATTTATGCCG
CCTCGGCGAGCACATGGAACGGGTTGGCATGGATTGTAGGCGCCGCCCTATACCTTGTCTGCCTCCCCGC
GTTGCGTCGCGGTGCATGGAGCCGGGCCACCTCGACCTGAATGGAAGCCGGCGGCACCTCGCTAACGGAT
TCACCACTCCAAGAATTGGAGCCAATCAATTCTTGCGGAGAACTGTGAATGCGCAAACCAACCCTTGGCA
GAACATATCCATCGCGTCCGCCATCTCCAGCAGCCGCACGCGGCGCATCTCGGGCAGCGTTGGGTCCTGG
CCACGGGTGCGCATGATCGTGCTCCTGTCGTTGAGGACCCGGCTAGGCTGGCGGGGTTGCCTTACTGGTT
AGCAGAATGAATCACCGATACGCGAGCGAACGTGAAGCGACTGCTGCTGCAAAACGTCTGCGACCTGAGC
AACAACATGAATGGTCTTCGGTTTCCGTGTTTCGTAAAGTCTGGAAACGCGGAAGTCAGCGCTCTTCCGC
TTCCTCGCTCACTGACTCGCTGCGCTCGGTCGTTCGGCTGCGGCGAGCGGTATCAGCTCACTCAAAGGCG
GTAATACGGTTATCCACAGAATCAGGGGATAACGCAGGAAAGAACATGTGAGCAAAAGGCCAGCAAAAGG
CCAGGAACCGTAAAAAGGCCGCGTTGCTGGCGTTTTTCCATAGGCTCCGCCCCCCTGACGAGCATCACAA
AAATCGACGCTCAAGTCAGAGGTGGCGAAACCCGACAGGACTATAAAGATACCAGGCGTTTCCCCCTGGA
AGCTCCCTCGTGCGCTCTCCTGTTCCGACCCTGCCGCTTACCGGATACCTGTCCGCCTTTCTCCCTTCGG
GAAGCGTGGCGCTTTCTCATAGCTCACGCTGTAGGTATCTCAGTTCGGTGTAGGTCGTTCGCTCCAAGCT
GGGCTGTGTGCACGAACCCCCCGTTCAGCCCGACCGCTGCGCCTTATCCGGTAACTATCGTCTTGAGTCC
AACCCGGTAAGACACGACTTATCGCCACTGGCAGCAGCCACTGGTAACAGGATTAGCAGAGCGAGGTATG
TAGGCGGTGCTACAGAGTTCTTGAAGTGGTGGCCTAACTACGGCTACACTAGAAGGACAGTATTTGGTAT
CTGCGCTCTGCTGAAGCCAGTTACCTTCGGAAAAAGAGTTGGTAGCTCTTGATCCGGCAAACAAACCACC
GCTGGTAGCGGTGGTTTTTTTGTTTGCAAGCAGCAGATTACGCGCAGAAAAAAAGGATCTCAAGAAGATC
CTTTGATCTTTTCTACGGGGTCTGACGCTCAGTGGAACGAAAACTCACGTTAAGGGATTTTGGTCATGAG
ATTATCAAAAAGGATCTTCACCTAGATCCTTTTAAATTAAAAATGAAGTTTTAAATCAATCTAAAGTATA
TATGAGTAAACTTGGTCTGACAGTTA
