Features (pLannotate 1.2.2; 17 found; start..end, strand, type, name):
      1..427     +  promoter       MT promoter: Drosophila metallothionein promoter
    446..511     +  CDS            3xFLAG: three tandem FLAG® epitope tags, followed by an enterokinase cleavage site
    518..1789    +  CDS            Hel25E: DX39B_DROME - Also known as Dbp25F, hel, WM6. Experimental evidence at protein level: Swiss-Prot protein existence level 1. Required for mRNA export out of the nucleus. Probable RNA helicase that may regulate entry into mitosis by down-regulating the expression of other genes whose activity may be rate-limiting for entry into mitosis during embryogenesis. Binds to salivary gland chromosomes and modifies position effect variegation. Promotes an open chromatin structure that favors transcription during development by regulating the spread of heterochromatin. From Drosophila melanogaster (Fruit f
   1801..1922    +  polyA_signal   SV40 poly(A) signal: SV40 polyadenylation signal
   1947..2248    +  CDS            TcR (fragment): tetracycline efflux protein; tet; confers resistance to tetracycline
   2490..2618    -  CDS            YPB1_ECOLX (fragment): Protein predicted: Swiss-Prot protein existence level 4. From Escherichia coli.
   2803..3391    -  rep_origin     ori: high-copy-number ColE1/pMB1/pBR322/pUC origin of replication
   3562..4422    -  CDS            AmpR: β-lactamase; bla; confers resistance to ampicillin, carbenicillin, and related antibiotics
   4423..4527    -  promoter       AmpR promoter: bla
   6010..6289    +  promoter       copia promoter: strong promoter from the Drosophila transposable element copia (Sinclair et al., 1986)
   6335..7360    +  CDS            HygR: aminoglycoside phosphotransferase from E. coli; aph(4)-Ia; confers resistance to hygromycin
   7378..7650    +  CDS            yokD (fragment): YOKD_BACSU - Experimental evidence at protein level: Swiss-Prot protein existence level 1. May contribute to antibiotic resistance. From Bacillus subtilis (strain 168).
   7647..7721    +  CDS            small t antigen (fragment): SV40 (simian virus 40) small t antigen
   7723..7788    +  intron         small t intron: SV40 (simian virus 40) small t antigen intron
   7918..7938    +  CDS            SV40 NLS: nuclear localization signal of SV40 (simian virus 40) large T antigen
   8257..8340    +  CDS            large T antigen (fragment): large T antigen from SV40 (simian virus 40)
   8363..8497    +  polyA_signal   SV40 poly(A) signal: SV40 polyadenylation signal
>Addgene plasmid #110121 | Hy_pMT Flag-Hel25E K91N | addgene full sequence | sequence record 211056 | Addgene NGS Result
AATTCGTTGCAGGACAGGATGTGGTGCCCGATGTGACTAGCTCTTTGCTGCAGGCCGTCCTATCCTCTGG
TTCCGATAAGAGACCCAGAACTCCGGCCCCCCACCGCCCACCGCCACCCCCATACATATGTGGTACGCAA
GTAAGAGTGCCTGCGCATGCCCCATGTGCCCCACCAAGAGCTTTGCATCCCATACAAGTCCCCAAAGTGG
AGAACCGAACCAATTCTTCGCGGGCAGAACAAAAGCTTCTGCACACGTCTCCACTCGAATTTGGAGCCGG
CCGGCGTGTGCAAAAGAGGTGAATCGAACGAAAGACCCGTGTGTAAAGCCGCGTTTCCAAAATGTATAAA
ACCGAGAGCATCTGGCCAATGTGCATCAGTTGTGGTCAGCAGCAAAATCAAGTGAATCATCTCAGTGCAA
CTAAAGGGGGGATCTCGAGACCATGGACTACAAAGACCATGACGGTGATTATAAAGATCATGACATCGAT
TACAAGGATGACGATGACAAGACCGGTATGGCCGACAATGACGATCTTTTGGACTACGAGGATGAGGAGC
AGACCGAGACCACTGCGGTCGAAAACCAGGAGGCCCCCAAGAAGGATGTCAAGGGCACCTATGTGTCCAT
TCACAGTTCCGGCTTCCGCGATTTCCTCCTGAAACCGGAGATCCTGCGCGCCATCGTGGACTGCGGCTTC
GAGCATCCCTCGGAGGTTCAGCACGAGTGCATTCCGCAGGCCGTACTGGGCATGGACATCCTCTGTCAGG
CCAAGTCCGGCATGGGTAACACCGCCGTCTTCGTTCTGGCCACGCTGCAGCAGCTGGAGCCGTCGGACAA
CAACACCTGCCACGTCCTGGTCATGTGCCACACCCGCGAGCTGGCCTTCCAGATCAGCAAGGAGTATGAG
CGATTCTCCAAGTACATGCCCACAGTCAAGGTGGCTGTCTTCTTTGGCGGAATGGCTATTCAAAAGGACG
AGGAGACCCTCAAGAGCGGCACCCCGCATATTGTGGTGGGCACCCCTGGCCGAATTCTCGCCCTCATTCG
CAACAAGAAACTTAATCTGAAGCTTTTGAAGCACTTTGTGCTCGACGAGTGCGACAAGATGCTGGAGCAG
CTGGATATGCGTCGTGACGTTCAAGAGATTTTCCGTAGCACGCCGCACGGCAAACAAGTGATGATGTTCT
CTGCCACATTGAGCAAGGACATTCGTCCCGTTTGCAAAAAGTTCATGCAAGATCCCATGGAGGTCTACGT
CGACGATGAGGCCAAGCTGACGCTGCACGGACTGCAGCAGCACTACGTCAATCTGAAGGAGAACGAGAAG
AACAAGAAACTGTTCGAACTGCTCGACGTGCTCGAGTTCAATCAGGTGGTCATCTTTGTGAAGTCTGTGC
AACGTTGCGTGGCTCTGTCGCAGCTGCTGACGGAGCAGAACTTCCCCGCCATCGGCATCCATCGTGGGAT
GACCCAGGAGGAGCGTCTGAATCGCTACCAGCAGTTCAAGGACTTCCAGAAGCGCATTCTGGTGGCCACC
AATCTCTTTGGCCGCGGCATGGACATCGAGCGTGTGAACATCGTGTTCAACTACGACATGCCCGAGGATT
CCGACACCTACTTGCATCGCGTGGCCCGTGCCGGTCGCTTCGGCACCAAGGGACTGGCAATCACATTCGT
TTCGGACGAGAACGACGCCAAGATACTTAACGAAGTACAGGATCGTTTCGATGTGAACATCAGTGAGCTG
CCCGAGGAAATCGATCTCTCTACATACATTGAGGGACGCTAGGCGGCCGCAACTTGTTTATTGCAGCTTA
TAATGGTTACAAATAAAGCAATAGCATCACAAATTTCACAAATAAAGCATTTTTTTCACTGCATTCTAGT
TGTGGTTTGTCCAAACTCATCAATGTATCTTAACTAGTGGATCCACTAGGGGCCGCCGACGCGAGGCTGG
ATGGCCTTCCCCATTATGATTCTTCTCGCTTCCGGCGGCATCGGGATGCCCGCGTTGCAGGCCATGCTGT
CCAGGCAGGTAGATGACGACCATCAGGGACAGCTTCAAGGATCGCTCGCGGCTCTTACCAGCCTAACTTC
GATCATTGGACCGCTGATCGTCACGGCGATTTATGCCGCCTCGGCGAGCACATGGAACGGGTTGGCATGG
ATTGTAGGCGCCGCCCTATACCTTGTCTGCCTCCCCGCGTTGCGTCGCGGTGCATGGAGCCGGGCCACCT
CGACCTGAATGGAAGCCGGCGGCACCTCGCTAACGGATTCACCACTCCAAGAATTGGAGCCAATCAATTC
TTGCGGAGAACTGTGAATGCGCAAACCAACCCTTGGCAGAACATATCCATCGCGTCCGCCATCTCCAGCA
GCCGCACGCGGCGCATCTCGGGCAGCGTTGGGTCCTGGCCACGGGTGCGCATGATCGTGCTCCTGTCGTT
GAGGACCCGGCTAGGCTGGCGGGGTTGCCTTACTGGTTAGCAGAATGAATCACCGATACGCGAGCGAACG
TGAAGCGACTGCTGCTGCAAAACGTCTGCGACCTGAGCAACAACATGAATGGTCTTCGGTTTCCGTGTTT
CGTAAAGTCTGGAAACGCGGAAGTCAGCGCTCTTCCGCTTCCTCGCTCACTGACTCGCTGCGCTCGGTCG
TTCGGCTGCGGCGAGCGGTATCAGCTCACTCAAAGGCGGTAATACGGTTATCCACAGAATCAGGGGATAA
CGCAGGAAAGAACATGTGAGCAAAAGGCCAGCAAAAGGCCAGGAACCGTAAAAAGGCCGCGTTGCTGGCG
TTTTTCCATAGGCTCCGCCCCCCTGACGAGCATCACAAAAATCGACGCTCAAGTCAGAGGTGGCGAAACC
CGACAGGACTATAAAGATACCAGGCGTTTCCCCCTGGAAGCTCCCTCGTGCGCTCTCCTGTTCCGACCCT
GCCGCTTACCGGATACCTGTCCGCCTTTCTCCCTTCGGGAAGCGTGGCGCTTTCTCATAGCTCACGCTGT
AGGTATCTCAGTTCGGTGTAGGTCGTTCGCTCCAAGCTGGGCTGTGTGCACGAACCCCCCGTTCAGCCCG
ACCGCTGCGCCTTATCCGGTAACTATCGTCTTGAGTCCAACCCGGTAAGACACGACTTATCGCCACTGGC
AGCAGCCACTGGTAACAGGATTAGCAGAGCGAGGTATGTAGGCGGTGCTACAGAGTTCTTGAAGTGGTGG
CCTAACTACGGCTACACTAGAAGGACAGTATTTGGTATCTGCGCTCTGCTGAAGCCAGTTACCTTCGGAA
AAAGAGTTGGTAGCTCTTGATCCGGCAAACAAACCACCGCTGGTAGCGGTGGTTTTTTTGTTTGCAAGCA
GCAGATTACGCGCAGAAAAAAAGGATCTCAAGAAGATCCTTTGATCTTTTCTACGGGGTCTGACGCTCAG
TGGAACGAAAACTCACGTTAAGGGATTTTGGTCATGAGATTATCAAAAAGGATCTTCACCTAGATCCTTT
TAAATTAAAAATGAAGTTTTAAATCAATCTAAAGTATATATGAGTAAACTTGGTCTGACAGTTACCAATG
CTTAATCAGTGAGGCACCTATCTCAGCGATCTGTCTATTTCGTTCATCCATAGTTGCCTGACTCCCCGTC
GTGTAGATAACTACGATACGGGAGGGCTTACCATCTGGCCCCAGTGCTGCAATGATACCGCGAGACCCAC
GCTCACCGGCTCCAGATTTATCAGCAATAAACCAGCCAGCCGGAAGGGCCGAGCGCAGAAGTGGTCCTGC
AACTTTATCCGCCTCCATCCAGTCTATTAATTGTTGCCGGGAAGCTAGAGTAAGTAGTTCGCCAGTTAAT
AGTTTGCGCAACGTTGTTGCCATTGCTGCAGGCATCGTGGTGTCACGCTCGTCGTTTGGTATGGCTTCAT
TCAGCTCCGGTTCCCAACGATCAAGGCGAGTTACATGATCCCCCATGTTGTGCAAAAAAGCGGTTAGCTC
CTTCGGTCCTCCGATCGTTGTCAGAAGTAAGTTGGCCGCAGTGTTATCACTCATGGTTATGGCAGCACTG
CATAATTCTCTTACTGTCATGCCATCCGTAAGATGCTTTTCTGTGACTGGTGAGTACTCAACCAAGTCAT
TCTGAGAATAGTGTATGCGGCGACCGAGTTGCTCTTGCCCGGCGTCAACACGGGATAATACCGCGCCACA
TAGCAGAACTTTAAAAGTGCTCATCATTGGAAAACGTTCTTCGGGGCGAAAACTCTCAAGGATCTTACCG
CTGTTGAGATCCAGTTCGATGTAACCCACTCGTGCACCCAACTGATCTTCAGCATCTTTTACTTTCACCA
GCGTTTCTGGGTGAGCAAAAACAGGAAGGCAAAATGCCGCAAAAAAGGGAATAAGGGCGACACGGAAATG
TTGAATACTCATACTCTTCCTTTTTCAATATTATTGAAGCATTTATCAGGGTTATTGTCTCATGAGCGGA
TACATATTTGAATGTATTTAGAAAAATAAACAAATAGGGGTTCCGCGCACATTTCCCCGAAAAGTGCCAC
CTGACGTCTAAGAAACCATTATTATCATGACATTAACCTATAAAAATAGGCGTATCACGAGGCCCTTTCG
TCTTCAAGAATTCACATTTGTACGAATTTTTTTTTTATCAAAAGTTCGAGTTTTTCACCAATTTCCTCAT
CAACCGAGCAAGGCAAACGGCTTTGAATAATATGGTGTTATATATACATATATCAAATCGCTGCTGACTG
CGTGATTGATGGCCCCAAGATTACATATTATCGAATCAGGATTCAGAAGGAGATCAATGTCAAATGCGGA
CAGGAACATGAAAGACGCCTGTTATGCGCAATTAAAAATTTGGGTTTAATTGCTGTGGAAACTGTTGTTG
GCGGCATCTTAAGTTCCTGTTTAACAACATCAACTACTTATGTACGTAGAAGCGTTTAAGCCATTTGCAT
ACAGATGAGAACTGGCTTTTGTGCTAATCAGTCAAGATGACTCCGATGATGATGACTCATTACCTGACCA
GTTTTCGCTGCTTTCTTTTCAACAACTACTTGTATATGTATTGTATCCAATAGCAATACATTGAATTTCC
ATGGTCTAGTCACGTATTATCATTTAATTGACACCAAGTCGTGTTATTGTTGAGCTATCGAGTTCAGCTC
AAACATTTCTTATTCCCATGAATAAGCCGGCAAAAATATGCAATCTATGAAAGTTAATATAAGCAAACCT
TACTTTGACTCAATACCAATGCACTTTGTGTCGATAGGTTCACGCAATTGAGGCGATTATTCCGATAACC
CAAGCGATTGACTGTTCCCGTTTCGATTCCAATTGAAATTTGGAAATGTACAATAGTTTTGCTATATGCT
GTCAAGTACGCTCTTATCTTCTCTGGGTTTTCTTCAGAGTTTCGAAACGCTTCTTCTTTTTTTTGTTTTT
TTTTTTTTTGGAATCTCGTATTTTGGAAGGGGCTCCCCTCTGGAATTTGTTACACTGTCGTTATCATTGC
GAACAAGCGGCCCGAAGCTATCAGCGACTTTAACATTTACAATGCACTTTTTTACGACCAATTAAATGTA
CATTTTCCTTTCTTCGCCCGTTGATAAGCGAACGCGATGTGGCGCAGGCAATGTGTTGCTCTTGCGACAC
AAACGCAATCAAAATGGATTCAATTTCGCTTTTTCCCAGTGAAACGAAGAACGAACCGACCATCATGATA
TGCTCCTCTGCATGTTGCGTATTGAATCAATGACAATTTCAATTAAGCCGCCCGTTCGTCATGCGTTTTC
GTGCGCTTCGAAATGCTGATAACGCTGCTGTCCTCCAACTGCTTTGCATGTGGACACAATTCCATTTATT
TAATTCTTTTATTTGGATCGGTTAAATTAAAAAGCGCCTTGTTACGCATTTAACGTTGTTTCCGGTGCGT
GGTGGTTTCATGCTTCTGGGAACGGCAAATGGGTTTAGGATTGGGAACCCCTCATCATCTGTTGGAATAT
ACTATTCAACCTACAAAAGTAACGTTAAACAACACTACTTTATATTTGATATGAATGGCCACACCTTTTA
TGCCATAAAACATATTGTAAGAGAATACCACTCTTTTTATTCCTTCTTTCCTTCTTGTACGTTTTTTGCT
GTAAGTAGGTCGTGGTGCTGGTGTTGCAGTTGAAATAACTTAAAATATAAATCATAAAACTCAAACATAA
ACTTGACTATTTATTTATTTATTAAGAAAGGAAATATAAATTATAAATTACAACAGGTTATGGACCTGCA
GCCAAGCTTGGCGCTCGTCCGGGGGCAATGAGATATGAAAAAGCCTGAACTCACCGCGACGTCTGTCGAG
AAGTTTCTGATCGAAAAGTTCGACAGCGTCTCCGACCTGATGCAGCTCTCGGAGGGCGAAGAATCTCGTG
CTTTCAGCTTCGATGTAGGAGGGCGTGGATATGTCCTGCGGGTAAATAGCTGCGCCGATGGTTTCTACAA
AGATCGTTATGTTTATCGGCACTTTGCATCGGCCGCGCTCCCGATTCCGGAAGTGCTTGACATTGGGGAA
TTCAGCGAGAGCCTGACCTATTGCATCTCCCGCCGTGCACAGGGTGTCACGTTGCAAGACCTGCCTGAAA
CCGAACTGCCCGCTGTTCTGCAGCCGGTCGCGGAGGCCATGGATGCGATCGCTGCGGCCGATCTTAGCCA
GACGAGCGGGTTCGGCCCATTCGGACCGCAAGGAATCGGTCAATACACTACATGGCGTGATTTCATATGC
GCGATTGCTGATCCCCATGTGTATCACTGGCAAACTGTGATGGACGACACCGTCAGTGCGTCCGTCGCGC
AGGCTCTCGATGAGCTGATGCTTTGGGCCGAGGACTGCCCCGAAGTCCGGCACCTCGTGCACGCGGATTT
CGGCTCCAACAATGTCCTGACGGACAATGGCCGCATAACAGCGGTCATTGACTGGAGCGAGGCGATGTTC
GGGGATTCCCAATACGAGGTCGCCAACATCTTCTTCTGGAGGCCGTGGTTGGCTTGTATGGAGCAGCAGA
CGCGCTACTTCGAGCGGAGGCATCCGGAGCTTGCAGGATCGCCGCGGCTCCGGGCGTATATGCTCCGCAT
TGGTCTTGACCAACTCTATCAGAGCTTGGTTGACGGCAATTTCGATGATGCAGCTTGGGCGCAGGGTCGA
TGCGACGCAATCGTCCGATCCGGAGCCGGGACTGTCGGGCGTACACAAATCGCCCGCAGAAGCGCGGCCG
TCTGGACCGATGGCTGTGTAGAAGTACTCGCCGATAGTGGAAACCGACGCCCCAGCACTCGTCCGAGGGC
AAAGGAATAGAGTAGATGCCGACCGAACAAGAGCTGATTTCGAGAACGCCTCAGCCAGCAACTCGCGCGA
GCCTAGCAAGGCAAATGCGAGAGAACGGCCTTACGCTTGGTGGCACAGTTCTCGTCCACAGTTCGCTAAG
CTCGCTCGGCTGGGTCGCGGGAGGGCCGGTCGCAGTGATTCAGGCCCTTCTGGATTGTGTTGGTCCCCAG
GGCACGATTGTCATGCCCACGCACTCGGGTGATCTGACTGATCCCGCAGATTGGAGATCGCCGCCCGTGC
CTGCCGATTGGGTGCAGATCTTTGTGAAGGAACCTTACTTCTGTGGTGTGACATAATTGGACAAACTACC
TACAGAGATTTAAAGCTCTAAGGTAAATATAAAATTTTTAAGTGTATAATGTGTTAAACTACTGATTCTA
ATTGTTTGTGTATTTTAGATTCCAACCTATGGAACTGATGAATGGGAGCAGTGGTGGAATGCCTTTAATG
AGGAAAACCTGTTTTGCTCAGAAGAAATGCCATCTAGTGATGATGAGGCTACTGCTGACTCTCAACATTC
TACTCCTCCAAAAAAGAAGAGAAAGGTAGAAGACCCCAAGGACTTTCCTTCAGAATTGCTAAGTTTTTTG
AGTCATGCTGTGTTTAGTAATAGAACTCTTGCTTGCTTTGCTATTTACACCACAAAGGAAAAAGCTGCAC
TGCTATACAAGAAAATTATGGAAAAATATTCTGTAACCTTTATAAGTAGGCATAACAGTTATAATCATAA
CATACTGTTTTTTCTTACTCCACACAGGCATAGAGTGTCTGCTATTAATAACTATGCTCAAAAATTGTGT
ACCTTTAGCTTTTTAATTTGTAAAGGGGTTAATAAGGAATATTTGATGTATAGTGCCTTGACTAGAGATC
ATAATCAGCCATACCACATTTGTAGAGGTTTTACTTGCTTTAAAAAACCTCCCACACCTCCCCCTGAACC
TGAAACATAAAATGAATGCAATTGTTGTTGTTAACTTGTTTATTGCAGCTTATAATGGTTACAAATAAAG
CAATAGCATCACAAATTTCACAAATAAAGCATTTTTTTCACTGCATTCTAGTTGTGGTTTGTCCAAACTC
ATCAATGTATCTTATCATGTCTGGATC
